>Addgene plasmid #185131 | KBB441 | addgene full sequence | sequence record 368162 | Addgene Partial NGS Result
ACCTGTCCACACAATCTGCCCTTTCGAAAGATCCCAACGAAAAGAGAGACCACATGGTCCTTCTTGAGTT
TGTAACAGCTGCTGGGATTACACATGGCATGGATGAACTATACAAAGGATCCGGCTGCTAACAAAGCCCG
AAAGGAAGCTTCGGTATACTTATTTTTACTCCCCCTTCTGTGTTTTCTTCTTTTTTTTTTTTTTTTTTTT
TTTTGGAATTTACTGTTGTTTCTTTCGTGGCTGTTTCTTAATCTTATACGTACCTTTATCTATTTCCGTA
CAGTTGTAATCTATCTTCTTTAGATCTTGCCATTTTTTATGCGGTATATCCCAATGGCATTTTTTAGCTA
CGAGACTGGCCACGTCATCACAGAATCCCAACAGGTTTAAGTCAAACTCTGCATGTGTAACCATATCCCT
ATTGATCAAAATCTGCGGAACATGTGAAGGTACCAGCTTTTGTTCCCTTTAGTGAGGGTTAATTTCGAGC
TTGGCGTAATCATGGTCATAGCTGTTTCCTGTGTGAAATTGTTATCCGCTCACAATTCCACACAACATAC
GAGCCGGAAGCATAAAGTGTAAAGCCTGGGGTGCCTAATGAGTGAGCTAACTCACATTAATTGCGTTGCG
CTCACTGCCCGCTTTCCAGTCGGGAAACCTGTCGTGCCAGCTGCATTAATGAATCGGCCAACGCGCGGGG
AGAGGCGGTTTGCGTATTGGGCGCTCTTCCGCTTCCTCGCTCACTGACTCGCTGCGCTCGGTCGTTCGGC
TGCGGCGAGCGGTATCAGCTCACTCAAAGGCGGTAATACGGTTATCCACAGAATCAGGGGATAACGCAGG
AAAGAACATGTGAGCAAAAGGCCAGCAAAAGGCCAGGAACCGTAAAAAGGCCGCGTTGCTGGCGTTTTTC
CATAGGCTCCGCCCCCCTGACGAGCATCACAAAAATCGACGCTCAAGTCAGAGGTGGCGAAACCCGACAG
GACTATAAAGATACCAGGCGTTTCCCCCTGGAAGCTCCCTCGTGCGCTCTCCTGTTCCGACCCTGCCGCT
TACCGGATACCTGTCCGCCTTTCTCCCTTCGGGAAGCGTGGCGCTTTCTCATAGCTCACGCTGTAGGTAT
CTCAGTTCGGTGTAGGTCGTTCGCTCCAAGCTGGGCTGTGTGCACGAACCCCCCGTTCAGCCCGACCGCT
GCGCCTTATCCGGTAACTATCGTCTTGAGTCCAACCCGGTAAGACACGACTTATCGCCACTGGCAGCAGC
CACTGGTAACAGGATTAGCAGAGCGAGGTATGTAGGCGGTGCTACAGAGTTCTTGAAGTGGTGGCCTAAC
TACGGCTACACTAGAAGAACAGTATTTGGTATCTGCGCTCTGCTGAAGCCAGTTACCTTCGGAAAAAGAG
TTGGTAGCTCTTGATCCGGCAAACAAACCACCGCTGGTAGCGGTGGTTTTTTTGTTTGCAAGCAGCAGAT
TACGCGCAGAAAAAAAGGATCTCAAGAAGATCCTTTGATCTTTTCTACGGGGTCTGACGCTCAGTGGAAC
GAAAACTCACGTTAAGGGATTTTGGTCATGAGATTATCAAAAAGGATCTTCACCTAGATCCTTTTAAATT
AAAAATGAAGTTTTAAATCAATCTAAAGTATATATGAGTAAACTTGGTCTGACAGTTACCAATGCTTAAT
CAGTGAGGCACCTATCTCAGCGATCTGTCTATTTCGTTCATCCATAGTTGCCTGACTCCCCGTCGTGTAG
ATAACTACGATACGGGAGGGCTTACCATCTGGCCCCAGTGCTGCAATGATACCGCGAGACCCACGCTCAC
CGGCTCCAGATTTATCAGCAATAAACCAGCCAGCCGGAAGGGCCGAGCGCAGAAGTGGTCCTGCAACTTT
ATCCGCCTCCATCCAGTCTATTAATTGTTGCCGGGAAGCTAGAGTAAGTAGTTCGCCAGTTAATAGTTTG
CGCAACGTTGTTGCCATTGCTACAGGCATCGTGGTGTCACGCTCGTCGTTTGGTATGGCTTCATTCAGCT
CCGGTTCCCAACGATCAAGGCGAGTTACATGATCCCCCATGTTGTGCAAAAAAGCGGTTAGCTCCTTCGG
TCCTCCGATCGTTGTCAGAAGTAAGTTGGCCGCAGTGTTATCACTCATGGTTATGGCAGCACTGCATAAT
TCTCTTACTGTCATGCCATCCGTAAGATGCTTTTCTGTGACTGGTGAGTACTCAACCAAGTCATTCTGAG
AATAGTGTATGCGGCGACCGAGTTGCTCTTGCCCGGCGTCAATACGGGATAATACCGCGCCACATAGCAG
AACTTTAAAAGTGCTCATCATTGGAAAACGTTCTTCGGGGCGAAAACTCTCAAGGATCTTACCGCTGTTG
AGATCCAGTTCGATGTAACCCACTCGTGCACCCAACTGATCTTCAGCATCTTTTACTTTCACCAGCGTTT
CTGGGTGAGCAAAAACAGGAAGGCAAAATGCCGCAAAAAAGGGAATAAGGGCGACACGGAAATGTTGAAT
ACTCATACTCTTCCTTTTTCAATATTATTGAAGCATTTATCAGGGTTATTGTCTCATGAGCGGATACATA
TTTGAATGTATTTAGAAAAATAAACAAATAGGGGTTCCGCGCACATTTCCCCGAAAAGTGCCACCTGGGT
CCTTTTCATCACGTGCTATAAAAATAATTATAATTTAAATTTTTTAATATAAATATATAAATTAAAAATA
GAAAGTAAAAAAAGAAATTAAAGAAAAAATAGTTTTTGTTTTCCGAAGATGTAAAAGACTCTAGGGGGAT
CGCCAACAAATACTACCTTTTATCTTGCTCTTCCTGCTCTCAGGTATTAATGCCGAATTGTTTCATCTTG
TCTGTGTAGAAGACCACACACGAAAATCCTGTGATTTTACATTTTACTTATCGTTAATCGAATGTATATC
TATTTAATCTGCTTTTCTTGTCTAATAAATATATATGTAAAGTACGCTTTTTGTTGAAATTTTTTAAACC
TTTGTTTATTTTTTTTTCTTCATTCCGTAACTCTTCTACCTTCTTTATTTACTTTCTAAAATCCAAATAC
AAAACATAAAAATAAATAAACACAGAGTAAATTCCCAAATTATTCCATCATTAAAAGATACGAGGCGCGT
GTAAGTTACAGGCAAGCGATCCGTCCTAAGAAACCATTATTATCATGACATTAACCTATAAAAATAGGCG
TATCACGAGGCCCTTTCGTCTCGCGCGTTTCGGTGATGACGGTGAAAACCTCTGACACATGCAGCTCCCG
GAGACGGTCACAGCTTGTCTGTAAGCGGATGCCGGGAGCAGACAAGCCCGTCAGGGCGCGTCAGCGGGTG
TTGGCGGGTGTCGGGGCTGGCTTAACTATGCGGCATCAGAGCAGATTGTACTGAGAGTGCACCATATCGA
CTACGTCGTTAAGGCCGTTTCTGACAGAGTAAAATTCTTGAGGGAACTTTCACCATTATGGGAAATGGTT
CAAGAAGGTATTGACTTAAACTCCATCAAATGGTCAGGTCATTGAGTGTTTTTTATTTGTTGTATTTTTT
TTTTTTTAGAGAAAATCCTCCAATATATAAATTAGGAATCATAGTTTCATGATTTTCTGTTACACCTAAC
TTTTTGTGTGGTGCCCTCCTCCTTGTCAATATTAATGTTAAAGTGCAATTCTTTTTCCTTATCACGTTGA
GCCATTAGTATCAATTTGCTTACCTGTATTCCTTTACATCCTCCTTTTTCTCCTTCTTGATAAATGTATG
TAGATTGCGTATATAGTTTCGTCTACCCTATGAACATATTCCATTTTGTAATTTCGTGTCGTTTCTATTA
TGAATTTCATTTATAAAGTTTATGTACAAATATCATAAAAAAAGAGAATCTTTTTAAGCAAGGATTTTCT
TAACTTCTTCGGCGACAGCATCACCGACTTCGGTGGTACTGTTGGAACCACCTAAATCACCAGTTCTGAT
ACCTGCATCCAAAACCTTTTTAACTGCATCTTCAATGGCCTTACCTTCTTCAGGCAAGTTCAATGACAAT
TTCAACATCATTGCAGCAGACAAGATAGTGGCGATAGGGTTGACCTTATTCTTTGGCAAATCTGGAGCAG
AACCGTGGCATGGTTCGTACAAACCAAATGCGGTGTTCTTGTCTGGCAAAGAGGCCAAGGACGCAGATGG
CAACAAACCCAAGGAACCTGGGATAACGGAGGCTTCATCGGAGATGATATCACCAAACATGTTGCTGGTG
ATTATAATACCATTTAGGTGGGTTGGGTTCTTAACTAGGATCATGGCGGCAGAATCAATCAATTGATGTT
GAACCTTCAATGTAGGGAATTCGTTCTTGATGGTTTCCTCCACAGTTTTTCTCCATAATCTTGAAGAGGC
CAAAACATTAGCTTTATCCAAGGACCAAATAGGCAATGGTGGCTCATGTTGTAGGGCCATGAAAGCGGCC
ATTCTTGTGATTCTTTGCACTTCTGGAACGGTGTATTGTTCACTATCCCAAGCGACACCATCACCATCGT
CTTCCTTTCTCTTACCAAAGTAAATACCTCCCACTAATTCTCTGACAACAACGAAGTCAGTACCTTTAGC
AAATTGTGGCTTGATTGGAGATAAGTCTAAAAGAGAGTCGGATGCAAAGTTACATGGTCTTAAGTTGGCG
TACAATTGAAGTTCTTTACGGATTTTTAGTAAACCTTGTTCAGGTCTAACACTACCGGTACCCCATTTAG
GACCACCCACAGCACCTAACAAAACGGCATCAGCCTTCTTGGAGGCTTCCAGCGCCTCATCTGGAAGTGG
AACACCTGTAGCATCGATAGCAGCACCACCAATTAAATGATTTTCGAAATCGAACTTGACATTGGAACGA
ACATCAGAAATAGCTTTAAGAACCTTAATGGCTTCGGCTGTGATTTCTTGACCAACGTGGTCACCTGGCA
AAACGACGATCTTCTTAGGGGCAGACATTAGAATGGTATATCCTTGAAATATATATATATATATTGCTGA
AATGTAAAAGGTAAGAAAAGTTAGAAAGTAAGACGATTGCTAACCACCTATTGGAAAAAACAATAGGTCC
TTAAATAATATTGTCAACTTCAAGTATTGTGATGCAAGCATTTAGTCATGAACGCTTCTCTATTCTATAT
GAAAAGCCGGTTCCGGCGCTCTCACCTTTCCTTTTTCTCCCAATTTTTCAGTTGAAAAAGGTATATGCGT
CAGGCGACCTCTGAAATTAACAAAAAATTTCCAGTCATCGAATTTGATTCTGTGCGATAGCGCCCCTGTG
TGTTCTCGTTATGTTGAGGAAAAAAATAATGGTTGCTAAGAGATTCGAACTCTTGCATCTTACGATACCT
GAGTATTCCCACAGTTAACTGCGGTCAAGATATTTCTTGAATCAGGCGCCTTAGACCGCTCGGCCAAACA
ACCAATTACTTGTTGAGAAATAGAGTATAATTATCCTATAAATATAACGTTTTTGAACACACATGAACAA
GGAAGTACAGGACAATTGATTTTGAAGAGAATGTGGATTTTGATGTAATTGTTGGGATTCCATTTTTAAT
AAGGCAATAATATTAGGTATGTAGATATACTAGAAGTTCTCCTCGACCGGTCGATATGCGGTGTGAAATA
CCGCACAGATGCGTAAGGAGAAAATACCGCATCAGGAAATTGTAAGCGTTAATATTTTGTTAAAATTCGC
GTTAAATTTTTGTTAAATCAGCTCATTTTTTAACCAATAGGCCGAAATCGGCAAAATCCCTTATAAATCA
AAAGAATAGACCGAGATAGGGT
[37 nt withheld, positions 5833-5869]
AAAGAACGTGGACTCCAACGTCAAAGG
[49 nt withheld, positions 5897-5945]
T
[91 nt withheld, positions 5947-6037]
G
[124 nt withheld, positions 6039-6162]
CCATTCGCCATTCAGGCTGCGCAACTGTTGGGAAGGGCGATCGGTGCGGGCCTCTTCGCTATTACGCCAG
CTGGCGAAAGGGGGATGTGCTGCAAGGCGATTAAGTTGGGTAACGCCAGGGTTTTCCCAGTCACGACGTT
GTAAAACGACGGCCAGTGAATTGTAATACGACTCACTATAGGGCGAATTGGAGCTCCACCGCGGTGGCGG
CCGCTCTAGAACTAGTGGATCCCCCGGGCTGCAGCGTTTACGCTATCGGCATCATCAATAAATTCAGGTA
CCTCATCCACAGGCTCGTATGATGTTGTTTGGTCTTTTGGGGCTAGGCCTTCGACTTTATCATTATTATC
GTTTTCCAAATCGCTTGTCTGGTGATCAACATCTTCATCCTTAATCTCCTCGCTATCATCCGCAAAATCT
GCATAATCTAACGTTTTCTCGTCGCTGGAACCAATTTCACCCTTTGCCAATTTACTCAAATAAATTTTGC
AATACTTAATTCGTTTTTGTAATGAATTTGTACTCGTTTCACTTATATTTTCCTTCCACAGGTGTAAAAT
GCATGAAAATAAATCAATACAACACCAAAGTGATCTTTTTAACATAACATCCCAGGGACCATCTTTTAGC
TGTTTCAGTTTCTCGTTATACAACGACATTGTAAAATTTAGCATATAAATTTTGGCTTTTTCTTGATCAT
GTATTAGCGTGTTCATATCGTGTAAGCTTTTGTCACTGTCTTCTGCTTCACTCTCGCCGCCAATCTCCTT
CTTAAACGCTTCAATAGTATCAAGAAGTTCTGTCGCTAGTGCGGTCATCTCTTGCGACCGATCTTCTTCA
CTCAGTATCAATTCCACCGCATATAACTGAAGATAGTATCCGATGATCCCTAACCCAACTTTGTCAAAAT
CCTTCGCTGTAGCGACAACCCTTGCAGCGTTACTAGCCATAGAATTTATTTAAAATGTGGACAATTAGTT
TCTAAAAATTGAATCAAATAAAATAAGAAAGCTTATTGTTCCTTTTTTTGTCTTCACCTGGACCGTTTGG
ATAAGATCATTCACCAAATCTTAGTTTTTTTTTTTAGTTTCCTTCTCCAACGATTTCACAATAATAAAAA
AAAACAACAAAAACACGATTGAGAAACATCAATATGAACTAAGCAATAGCTAAAAAAAAAAAGAATAATA
AAGGGGAACACAGTATAATTCTCGAGAGGATGGCGTTGGAAGAAGTGGTACGATACTTAGGACCTCACAA
TGAGATCCCTTTGACACTCACTAGAGACTCGGAGACTGGCCATTTCCTCCTGAAACATTTTCTGCCCATT
TTGCAGCAATATCATGACACGGGGAATATTAACGAGACCAACCCCGATAGTTTCCCCACTGATGAGGAAA
GAAATAAATTACTGGCACATTATGGAATTGCTGTAAATACAGACGACCGAGGTGAGTTATGGATAGAGCT
GGAAAAATGTTTACAATTATTAAACATGCTAAATTTATTCGGTTTGTTCCAGGATGCATTCGAATTTGAG
GAGCCTGAAACAGATCAGGATGAAGAAGATCCCAGCCATTCGAAACTACCAGAAAACAAGACCAAAAGTG
AAAATTCTAAGGATAATATCAGCTCAAAGAGGATTAATAATTTACAAGATATGAGCCTGGATTCTGATGC
ACACAGAGAATTAGGCTCTCCTTTAAAAAAACTAAAAATAGATACCTCTGTAATAGATGCTGAGAGTGAC
TCCACTCCGAATACTGCCAGAGGCAAGCCTAACGATGATATTAATAAGGGCCCTAGCGGCGACAATGAAA
ATAATGGCACTGATGACAATGACAGAACCGCTGGACCTATCATAACATTCACTCATGACCTAACTTCTGA
CTTTTTAAGCAGTCCACTGAAAATCATGAAAGCACTACCTTCTCCAGTTGTAAATGATAATGAACAGAAG
ATGAAATTTCCAGAAATTCAAGAAATGCCTACATCCCTTAATAATGACAGCAGTAATAGAAATTCAGAAG
GGGGGAGCTCAAACCAACAACAACAGCACGTATCATTTGATAGCCTTTTGCAAGAGGTAAACGACGCTTT
TCCTAATACTCAATTAAATCTTAATATTCCTGTAGATGAGCATGGAAACACACCATTACATTGGCTGACT
TCAATAGCAAACCTGGAATTAGTGAAACACCTGGTTAAGCATGGTTCAAACAGATTATATGGTGATAATA
TGGGGGAGTCATGCCTAGTGAAAGCTGTCAAATCAGTAAATAATTACGACTCTGGTACTTTTGAGGCACT
TCTAGATTATTTATATCCATGTTTAATTTTGGAAGACTCAATGAATAGAACAATTTTGCACCATATCATT
ATTACGTCTGGTATGACTGGCTGTTCAGCAGCTGCGAAATATTATTTAGATATTTTAATGGGATGGATTG
TCAAGAAACAAAATAGACCCATTCAAAGTGGTACTAACGAAAAAGAAAGCAAACCGAATGACAAAAATGG
GGAAAGAAAGGACTCTATACTAGAAAATTTGGACCTGAAATGGATAATAGCAAACATGCTCAATGCGCAG
GACTCTAATGGCGATACTTGCTTGAACATTGCAGCAAGATTGGGAAACATTTCAATAGTAGACGCTTTAT
TAGATTACGGTGCTGACCCATTTATTGCAAACAAATCAGGGTTGAGACCCGTGGATTTTGGGGCAGGTAC
TTCAAAATTACAAAATACGAACGGCGGTGACGAAAACTCGAAGATGGTCTCTAAGGGTGATTACGACGGT
CAAAAAAATGGAAAGGCCAAAAAAATAAGGTCTCAACTGTTGAAAAACCCACCTGAAACAACTTCGTTAA
TTAATGATGTCCAAAATTTACTGAATTCAATCTCGAAAGATTATGAGAATGAAACAGTGCAATATAATGA
GAAATTAGAAAAACTACACAAGGAATTGAACGAACAGCGAGAAGAATTAGCTAATTCTAGAGAACAACTA
GCAAATGTGAAGCAATTGAAAGATGAATACTCACTAATGCAAGAGCAATTGACCAATTTAAAAGCAGGAA
TTGAAGAAGAAGAGGAAAGTTTTAGGGAAGAGAGCAAAAAGCTAGGAATAATTGCAGATGAAAGTTCAGG
TATTGATTGGGACTCTAGTGAATATGATGCAGATGAACCCTTCAAAGTAGAGTTCCTTTCAGATTTCTTG
GAGGATAAATTACAAAAGAATTATGAAGGCGATATTTCCAAACTATTAGAAGCGGAGTCGAAAGAGCAGA
TAATGGAACAGATACGAAATCAACTTCCCGCAGAAAAAATCCAATCGATGCTTCCACCAACGGTCTTATT
GAAGGCAAGAATAAATGCATACAAGCGGAATGATAAACACCTAACCAATGTATTGGATACAATCAGCACC
AAACAATCAGAATTAGAGAATAAATTTAGAAGAGTGTTATCTTTATGTTTGAAAATCGACGAAAATAAAG
TTGACAATATGCTTGATGGTTTGTTACAGGCCATATCTTCTGAAGACCCACAAGACATTGACACTGACGA
AATGCAAGATTTTTTAAAAAAGCATGCTTCAGGTCGAGCTATGGCTAGCAAAGGAGAAGAACTCTTCACT
GGAGTTGTCCCAATTCTTGTTGAATTAGATGGTGATGTTAATGGGCACAAATTTTCTGTCAGTGGAGAGG
GTGAAGGTGATGCAACATACGGAAAACTTACCCTTAAATTTATTTGCACTACTGGAAAACTACCTGTTCC
ATGGCCAACACTTGTCACTACTTTCACTTATGGTGTTCAGTGCTTTTCAAGATACCCGGATCATATGAAA
CGGCATGACTTTTTCAAGAGTGCCATGCCCGAAGGTTATGTACAGGAAAGAACTATATTTTTCAAAGATG
ACGGGAACTACAAGACACGTGCTGAAGTCAAGTTTGAAGGTGATACCCTTGTTAATAGAATCGAGTTAAA
AGGTATTGATTTTAAAGAAGATGGAAACATTCTTGGGCACAAATTGGAATACAACTATAACTCACACAAT
GTATACATCATGGCAGACAAACAAAAGAATGGAATCAAAGCTAACTTCAAAATTAGACACAACATTGAAG
ATGGAAGCGTTCAACTAGCAGACCATTATCAACAAAATACTCCAATTGGCGATGGCCCTGTCCTTTTACC
AGACAACCATT
Features (pLannotate 1.2.2; 25 found; start..end, strand, type, name):
    124..150     +  CDS            SET1 (fragment): solubility-enhancement tag derived from T7 phage gene 10B
    223..456     -  CDS            HST1 (fragment): HST1_YEAST - Experimental evidence at protein level: Swiss-Prot protein existence level 1. NAD-dependent histone deacetylase involved in telomeric silencing. Histone deacetylase proteins act via the formation of large multiprotein complexes that are responsible for the deacetylation of lysine residues on the N-terminal part of the core histones (H2A, H2B, H3 and H4). Histone deacetylation gives a tag for epigenetic repression and plays an important role in transcriptional regulation, cell cycle progression and developmental events. Restores silencing at HMR in SIR2 mutants when overexpressed.
    466..484     -  promoter       T3 promoter: promoter for bacteriophage T3 RNA polymerase
    529..545     -  protein_bind   lac operator: The lac repressor binds to the lac operator to inhibit transcription in E. coli. This inhibition can be relieved by adding lactose or isopropyl-β-D-thiogalactopyranoside (IPTG). lac repressor encoded by lacI
    553..583     -  promoter       lac promoter: promoter for the E. coli lac operon
    598..619     -  protein_bind   CAP binding site: CAP binding activates transcription in the presence of cAMP. E. coli catabolite activator protein
    632..724     -  CDS            lacI (fragment): lac repressor; lacI; The lac repressor binds to the lac operator to inhibit transcription in E. coli. This inhibition can be relieved by adding lactose or isopropyl-β-D-thiogalactopyranoside (IPTG).
    907..1495    -  rep_origin     ori: high-copy-number ColE1/pMB1/pBR322/pUC origin of replication
   1666..2526    -  CDS            AmpR: β-lactamase; bla; confers resistance to ampicillin, carbenicillin, and related antibiotics
   2527..2631    -  promoter       AmpR promoter: bla
   2668..3171    +  misc_feature   CEN/ARS: S. cerevisiae CEN6 centromere fused to an autonomously replicating sequence
   3240..3275    +  CDS            rop (fragment): Rop protein, which maintains plasmids at low copy number; rop
   3377..3427    +  misc_feature   bom (fragment): basis of mobility region from pBR322
   3426..3542    +  CDS            NFS1 (fragment): NFS1_YEAST - Also known as SPL1 From Saccharomyces cerevisiae (strain ATCC 204508 / S288c) (Baker's yeast).
   3904..4998    -  CDS            LEU2: 3-isopropylmalate dehydrogenase, required for leucine biosynthesis; S. cerevisiae LEU2; yeast auxotrophic marker
   4999..5406    -  promoter       LEU2 promoter: S. cerevisiae LEU2
   5546..5623    -  CDS            YO192_YEAST (fragment): Experimental evidence at protein level: Swiss-Prot protein existence level 1. From Saccharomyces cerevisiae (strain ATCC 204508 / S288c) (Baker's yeast).
   5654..5706    +  misc_feature   bom (fragment): basis of mobility region from pBR322
   5734..6162    -  rep_origin     f1 ori (sequence partly withheld): f1 bacteriophage origin of replication; arrow indicates direction of (+) strand synthesis
   6166..6323    -  CDS            lacZα (fragment): LacZα fragment of β-galactosidase; lacZ fragment
   6326..6344    +  promoter       T7 promoter: promoter for bacteriophage T7 RNA polymerase
   6353..6406    +  misc_feature   MCS (fragment): pBluescript multiple cloning site
   6408..7112    -  CDS            VTA1 (fragment): VTA1_YEAST - Experimental evidence at protein level: Swiss-Prot protein existence level 1. Has a role in the formation of the multivesicular body (MVB). Required for the sorting of lipids to form intralumenal vesicles and for fluid-phase transport to the vacuole. Required for sorting the plasma membrane proteins STE2 and STE3 into the MVB. Acts a cofactor of VSP4, promotes the oligomerization of VPS4 and stimulates its ATPase activity by 6- to 8-fold. From Saccharomyces cerevisiae (strain ATCC 204508 / S288c) (Baker's yeast).
   7382..9763    +  CDS            SWI6: SWI6_YEAST - Experimental evidence at protein level: Swiss-Prot protein existence level 1. Part of a complex involved in cell-cycle-dependent transcription. SWI4 and SWI6 are required for formation of the cell- cycle box factor-DNA complex. The repeated element in the upstream region of HO (5'-CACGAAAA-3') is called the cell cycle box (CCB). From Saccharomyces cerevisiae (strain ATCC 204508 / S288c) (Baker's yeast).
   9773..116     +  CDS            sg12 (across the origin): sg12 is a basic (constitutively fluorescent) long stokes shift fluorescent protein published in 1997, derived from Aequorea victoria.
