[The description below was written by a language model from this plasmid's Addgene catalogue record and pLannotate feature annotations shown in this document.]
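Description:
KBB441 is a yeast expression plasmid built on pRS315, a low-copy centromeric shuttle vector for Saccharomyces cerevisiae. The annotated sequence (about 10.4 kb, labelled a partial NGS result) shows the expected backbone parts. A CEN6/ARS element provides stable, near single-copy maintenance in yeast, and the LEU2 gene with its own promoter allows selection in leucine auxotrophs. For propagation in E. coli there is a high-copy ColE1/pUC-type origin and the β-lactamase gene for ampicillin selection. An f1 origin and the pBluescript-derived lacZα/multiple cloning site region, flanked by T7 and T3 promoters, are also present.

The insert is the S. cerevisiae SWI6 gene, which encodes a component of cell-cycle-regulated transcription complexes. It is fused at its C terminus to GFP, annotated in the feature table as an Aequorea victoria-derived fluorescent protein that spans the sequence origin. The record does not state a promoter. However, a fragment of the neighbouring VTA1 gene and about 270 bp of unannotated sequence lie upstream of the SWI6 coding region. This suggests a genomic fragment carrying native upstream sequence, although the record does not confirm it.

The catalogue fields disagree on the mutation. The purpose line describes full-length Swi6 with leucine-to-alanine substitution in a nuclear localization signal, whereas the mutation field lists a deletion of amino acids 450–458. The feature table does not resolve which is correct, so the allele should be checked against the sequence. The associated work concerns Crm1-dependent nuclear shuttling of Swi6 and MBF transcriptional activation, so the plasmid is suited to imaging the localization of mutant Swi6-GFP in live yeast and testing its function.
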