Addgene plasmid #185131: KBB441
Purpose: Swi6 full length with L->A mutated in nuclear localization signal
Depositing lab: Ken Belanger. Depositing organization: Colgate University. Publication: Exportin Crm1 is important for Swi6 nuclear shuttling and MBF transcription activation in Saccharomyces cerevisiae. Belanger KD, Yewdell WT, Barber MF, Russo AN, Pettit MA, Damuth EK, Hussain N, Geier SJ, Belanger KG. BMC Mol Cell Biol. 2022 Feb 21;23(1):10. doi: 10.1186/s12860-022-00409-6. PubMed 35189816.
Backbone
  Vector backbone: pRS315
  Vector type: Yeast Expression
  Selectable markers: LEU2
Growth in bacteria
  Bacterial resistance: Ampicillin, 100 μg/mL
  Growth temperature: 37°C
  Growth strain: DH5alpha
  Copy number: High Copy
Gene/Insert
  Gene/Insert name: SWI6
  Species: S. cerevisiae (budding yeast)
  Mutation: SWI6 deletion of amino acids 450-458
  Tag / fusion protein: GFP (C terminal on insert)
  Cloning method: Restriction Enzyme; 5′ cloning site unknown (unknown if destroyed)
Terms and licenses: Academic/Nonprofit Terms; Industry Terms: Not Available to Industry
How to cite: KBB441 was a gift from Ken Belanger (Addgene plasmid # 185131 ; http://n2t.net/addgene:185131 ; RRID:Addgene_185131)
